Addgene plasmid #147595: pAc5.1B-EGFP-Dm4E-T_1-58_T
Purpose: Insect Expression of Dm4E-T_1-58
Depositing lab: Elisa Izaurralde. Depositing organization: Max Planck Institute for Developmental Biology. Publication: 4E-BPs require non-canonical 4E-binding motifs and a lateral surface of eIF4E to repress translation. Igreja C, Peter D, Weiler C, Izaurralde E. Nat Commun. 2014 Sep 2;5:4790. doi: 10.1038/ncomms5790. PubMed 25179781.
Backbone
  Vector backbone: Unknown
  Vector type: Insect Expression
Growth in bacteria
  Bacterial resistance: Ampicillin, 100 μg/mL
  Growth temperature: 37°C
  Growth strain: DH5alpha
  Copy number: Low Copy
Gene/Insert
  Gene/Insert name: Dm4E-T_1-58
  Species: D. melanogaster (fly)
  Entrez Gene: 4E-T (a.k.a. Dmel_CG32016, CG11097, CG11232, CG32016, Dm4E-T, Dmel\CG32016)
  Cloning method: Unknown
Terms and licenses: Academic/Nonprofit Terms; Industry Terms: Not Available to Industry
Depositor comments: ORF extracted from CG32016 isoform C. NCBI:NM_166798.1 Plasmids from this collection were made available to the research community and donated after the lab closed. Please note that the sequence provided by the depositing laboratory may be theoretical/predicted or based on Sanger sequencing results. There may be discrepancies between sequencing results obtained by Addgene and the depositor sequence. If an Addgene verified sequence is not available, please contact before placing your order to request that our lab fully sequence the plasmid.
How to cite: pAc5.1B-EGFP-Dm4E-T_1-58_T was a gift from Elisa Izaurralde (Addgene plasmid # 147595 ; http://n2t.net/addgene:147595 ; RRID:Addgene_147595)
