[The description below was written by a language model from this plasmid's Addgene catalogue record and pLannotate feature annotations shown in this document.]
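Description:
pAc5.1B-EGFP-Dm4E-T_1-58_T is a 6,248 nt insect expression plasmid for producing an EGFP-tagged N-terminal fragment of the Drosophila melanogaster eIF4E-transporter protein (4E-T, CG32016). The catalogue lists the backbone as unknown, although the name and the annotated parts point to a pAc5.1-type vector. In bacteria it is maintained through a ColE1/pUC-type origin and selected with ampicillin via the β-lactamase gene and its own promoter. The feature annotation calls the origin high-copy, whereas the repository entry lists the plasmid as low copy. Short fragments annotated as a tetracycline resistance gene and SV40 large T antigen are backbone remnants with no stated function. No selectable marker for insect cells is annotated.

The expression cassette is driven by the Drosophila actin 5C (Ac5) promoter, a strong constitutive promoter commonly used in fly cell lines. It is followed by the EGFP coding sequence and then a 174 nt segment matching 4E-T, corresponding to residues 1–58, which the depositor notes was taken from isoform C of CG32016. A V5 epitope tag sequence lies downstream of the insert, but the record does not say whether it is in frame or separated from the fragment by a stop codon. An SV40 polyadenylation signal is annotated after the cassette, on the opposite strand.

4E-T is an eIF4E-binding protein associated with translational repression and P-body function. The associated study examined how 4E-binding proteins use canonical and non-canonical motifs to engage eIF4E, so this construct is suited to expressing a fluorescent, trackable 4E-T N-terminal fragment in insect cells for interaction, localisation or translational repression experiments.
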