Features (pLannotate 1.2.2; 10 found; start..end, strand, type, name):
     56..2568    +  promoter       Ac5 promoter: Drosophila melanogaster actin 5C promoter
   2588..3304    +  CDS            EGFP: EGFP is a basic (constitutively fluorescent) green fluorescent protein published in 1996, derived from Aequorea victoria. It is reported to be a rapidly-maturing weak dimer with moderate acid sensitivity.
   3320..3493    +  CDS            4E-T (fragment): 4ET_DROME - Experimental evidence at protein level: Swiss-Prot protein existence level 1. eIF4E1-binding protein that regulates translation and stability of mRNAs in processing bodies (P-bodies) (By similarity). Probably plays a role in P-bodies to coordinate the storage of translationally inactive mRNAs in the cytoplasm and prevent their degradation (By similarity). Acts as a binding platform for multiple RNA-binding proteins. Required for the formation of P-bodies (By similarity). From Drosophila melanogaster (Fruit fly).
   3533..3574    +  CDS            V5 tag: epitope tag from simian virus 5
   3674..3808    -  polyA_signal   SV40 poly(A) signal: SV40 polyadenylation signal
   3831..3915    -  CDS            large T antigen (fragment): large T antigen from SV40 (simian virus 40)
   3916..4386    +  CDS            TcR (fragment): tetracycline efflux protein; tet; confers resistance to tetracycline
   4430..5018    -  rep_origin     ori: high-copy-number ColE1/pMB1/pBR322/pUC origin of replication
   5189..6049    -  CDS            AmpR: β-lactamase; bla; confers resistance to ampicillin, carbenicillin, and related antibiotics
   6050..6154    -  promoter       AmpR promoter: bla
>Addgene plasmid #147595 | pAc5.1B-EGFP-Dm4E-T_1-58_T | depositor full sequence | sequence record 290042 | Full Sequence
CTTCAAGGAATTAATTCTATATTCTAAAAACACAAATGATACTTCTAAAAAAAATCATGAATGGCATCAA
CTCTGAATCAAATCTTTGCAGATGCACCTACTTCTCATTTCCACTGTCACATCATTTTTCCAGATCTCGC
TGCCTGTTATGTGGCCCACAAACCAAGACACGTTTTATGGCCATTAAAGCTGGCTGATCGTCGCCAAACA
CCAAATACATATCAATATGTACATTCGAGAAAGAAGCGATCAAAGAAGCGTCTTCGGGCGAGTAGGAGAA
TGCGGAGGAGAAGGAGAACGAGCTGATCTAGTATCTCTCCACAATCCAATGCCAACTGACCAACTGGCCA
TATTCGGAGCAATTTGAAGCCAATTTCCATCGCCTGGCGATCGCTCCATTCTTGGCTATATGTTTTTCAC
CGTTCCCGGGGCCATTTTCAAAGACTCGTCGGTAAGATAAGATTGTGTCACTCGCTGTCTCTCTTCATTT
GTCGAAGAATGCTGAGGAATTTCGCGATGACGTCGGCGAGTATTTTGAAGAATGAGAATAATTTGTATTT
ATACGAAAATCAGTTAGTGGAATTTTCTACAAAAACATGTTATCTATAGATAATTTTGTTGCAAAATATG
TTGACTATGACAAAGATTGTATGTATATACCTTTAATGTATTCTCATTTTCTTATGTATTTATAATGGCA
ATGATGATACTGATGATATTTTAAGATGATGCCAGACCACAGGCTGATTTCTGCGTCTTTTGCCGAACGC
AGTGCATGTGCGGTTGTTGTTTTTTGGAATAGTTTCAATTTTCGGACTGTCCGCTTTGATTTCAGTTTCT
TGGCTTATTCAAAAAGCAAAGTAAAGCCAAAAAAGCGAGATGGCAATACCAAATGCGGCAAAACGGTAGT
GGAAGGAAAGGGGTGCGGGGCAGCGGAAGGAAGGGTGGGGCGGGGCGTGGCGGGGTCTGTGGCTGGGCGC
GACGTCACCGACGTTGGAGCCACTCCTTTGACCATGTGTGCGTGTGTGTATTATTCGTGTCTCGCCACTC
GCCGGTTGTTTTTTTCTTTTTATCTCGCTCTCTCTAGCGCCATCTCGTACGCATGCTCAACGCACCGCAT
GTTGCCGTGTCCTTTATGCGTCATTTTGGCTCGAAATAGGCAATTATTTAAACAAAGATTAGTCAACGAA
AACGCTAAAATAAATAAGTCTACAATATGGTTACTTATTGCCATGTGTGTGCAGCCAACGATAGCAACAA
AAGCAACAACACAGTGGCTTTCCCTCTTTCACTTTTTGTTTGCAAGCGCGTGCGAGCAAGACGGCACGAC
CGGCAAACGCAATTACGCTGACAAAGAGCAGACGAAGTTTTGGCCGAAAAACATCAAGGCGCCTGATACG
AATGCATTTGCAATAACAATTGCGATATTTAATATTGTTTATGAAGCTGTTTGACTTCAAAACACACAAA
AAAAAAAATAAAACAAATTATTTGAAAGAGAATTAGGAATCGGACAGCTTATCGTTACGGGCTAACAGCA
CACCGAGACGAAATAGCTTACCTGACGTCACAGCCTCTGGAAGAACTGCCGCCAAGCAGAGAGAGAGAGA
AAAAGAGGGAGAGCAGCTTAGACCGCATGTGCTTGTGTGTGAGGCGTCTCTCTCTTCGTCTCCTGTTTGC
GCAAACGCATAGACTGCACTGAGAAAATCGATTACCTATTTTTTATGAATGAATATTTGCACTATTACTA
TTCAAAACTATTAAGATAGCAATCACATTCAATAGCCAAATACTATACCACCTGAGCGATGCAACGAAAT
GATCAATTTGAGCAAAAATGCTGCATATTTAGGACGGCATCATTATAGAAATGCTTCTTGCTGTGTACTT
TTCTCTCGTCTGGCAGCTGTTTCGCCGTTATTGTTAAAACCGGCTTAAGTTAGGTGTGTTTTCTACGACT
AGTGATGCCCCTACTAGAAGATGTGTGTTGCACAAATGTCCCTGAATAACCAATTTGAAGTGCAGATAGC
AGTAAACGTAAGCTAATATGAATATTATTTAACTGTAATGTTTTAATATCGCTGGACATTACTAATAAAC
CCACTATAAACACATGTACATATGTATGTTTTGGCATACAATGAGTAGTTGGGGAAAAAATGTGTAAAAG
CACCGTGACCATCACAGCATAAAGATAACCAGCTGAAGTATCGAATATGAGTAACCCCCAAATTGAATCA
CATGCCGCAACTGATAGGACCCATGGAAGTACACTCTTCATGGCGATATACAAGACACACACAAGCACGA
ACACCCAGTTGCGGAGGAAATTCTCCGTAAATGAAAACCCAATCGGCGAACAATTCATACCCATATATGG
TAAAAGTTTTGAACGCGACTTGAGAGCGGAGAGCATTGCGGCTGATAAGGTTTTAGCGCTAAGCGGGCTT
TATAAAACGGGCTGCGGGACCAGTTTTCATATCACTACCGTTTGAGTTCTTGTGCTGTGTGGATACTCCT
CCCGACACAAAGCCGCTCCATCAGCCAGCAGTCGTCTAATCCAGAGACCCCGGATCGGGGTACCAACATG
GTGAGCAAGGGCGAGGAGCTGTTCACCGGGGTGGTGCCCATCCTGGTCGAGCTGGACGGCGACGTAAACG
GCCACAAGTTCAGCGTGTCCGGCGAGGGCGAGGGCGATGCCACCTACGGCAAGCTGACCCTGAAGTTCAT
CTGCACCACCGGCAAGCTGCCCGTGCCCTGGCCCACCCTCGTGACCACCCTGACCTACGGCGTGCAGTGC
TTCAGCCGCTACCCCGACCACATGAAGCAGCACGACTTCTTCAAGTCCGCCATGCCCGAAGGCTACGTCC
AGGAGCGCACCATCTTCTTCAAGGACGACGGCAACTACAAGACCCGCGCCGAGGTGAAGTTCGAGGGCGA
CACCCTGGTGAACCGCATCGAGCTGAAGGGCATCGACTTCAAGGAGGACGGCAACATCCTGGGGCACAAG
CTGGAGTACAACTACAACAGCCACAACGTCTATATCATGGCCGACAAGCAGAAGAACGGCATCAAGGTGA
ACTTCAAGATCCGCCACAACATCGAGGACGGCAGCGTGCAGCTCGCCGACCACTACCAGCAGAACACCCC
CATCGGCGACGGCCCCGTGCTGCTGCCCGACAACCACTACCTGAGCACCCAGTCCGCCCTGAGCAAAGAC
CCCAACGAGAAGCGCGATCACATGGTCCTGCTGGAGTTCGTGACCGCCGCCGGGATCACTCTCGGCATGG
ACGAGCTGTACAAGCCAAGCTTGAATTCTATGGATACATCAAAGATTAGTGCCAGGTACTCGAAAGTAGA
CCTGTTAGCTCTAAGATATGAAGGTAAAAGTCGACAGCGCCCGCAATGTTCAACACGACTTGAATTGCAG
ACGCTAGGTTTTTGGAAAATTAATCTGAACACAGCTGCGTTAACCGTGTCCAGCGCCTATTCTTAAGGCG
GCCGCTCGAGTCTAGAGGGCCCGCGGTTCGAAGGTAAGCCTATCCCTAACCCTCTCCTCGGTCTCGATTC
TACGCGTACCGGTCATCATCACCATCACCATTGAGTTTAAACCCGCTGATCAGCCTCGACTGTGCCTTCT
AAGGCCTGAGCTCGCTGATCAGCCTCGATCGAGGATCCAGACATGATAAGATACATTGATGAGTTTGGAC
AAACCACAACTAGAATGCAGTGAAAAAAATGCTTTATTTGTGAAATTTGTGATGCTATTGCTTTATTTGT
AACCATTATAAGCTGCAATAAACAAGTTAACAACAACAATTGCATTCATTTTATGTTTCAGGTTCAGGGG
GAGGTGTGGGAGGTTTTTTAAAGCAAGTAAAACCTCTACAAATGTGGTATGGCTGATTATGATCAGTCGA
CCGATGCCCTTGAGAGCCTTCAACCCAGTCAGCTCCTTCCGGTGGGCGCGGGGCATGACTATCGTCGCCG
CACTTATGACTGTCTTCTTTATCATGCAACTCGTAGGACAGGTGCCGGCAGCGCTCTGGGTCATTTTCGG
CGAGGACCGCTTTCGCTGGAGCGCGACGATGATCGGCCTGTCGCTTGCGGTATTCGGAATCTTGCACGCC
CTCGCTCAAGCCTTCGTCACTGGTCCCGCCACCAAACGTTTCGGCGAGAAGCAGGCCATTATCGCCGGCA
TGGCGGCCGACGCGCTGGGCTACGTCTTGCTGGCGTTCGCGACGCGAGGCTGGATGGCCTTCCCCATTAT
GATTCTTCTCGCTTCCGGCGGCATCGGGATGCCCGCGTTGCAGGCCATGCTGTCCAGGCAGGTAGATGAC
GACCATCAGGGACAGCTTCAAGGATCGCTCGCGGCTCTTACCAGCCAGCAAAAGGCCAGGAACCGTAAAA
AGGCCGCGTTGCTGGCGTTTTTCCATAGGCTCCGCCCCCCTGACGAGCATCACAAAAATCGACGCTCAAG
TCAGAGGTGGCGAAACCCGACAGGACTATAAAGATACCAGGCGTTTCCCCCTGGAAGCTCCCTCGTGCGC
TCTCCTGTTCCGACCCTGCCGCTTACCGGATACCTGTCCGCCTTTCTCCCTTCGGGAAGCGTGGCGCTTT
CTCAATGCTCACGCTGTAGGTATCTCAGTTCGGTGTAGGTCGTTCGCTCCAAGCTGGGCTGTGTGCACGA
ACCCCCCGTTCAGCCCGACCGCTGCGCCTTATCCGGTAACTATCGTCTTGAGTCCAACCCGGTAAGACAC
GACTTATCGCCACTGGCAGCAGCCACTGGTAACAGGATTAGCAGAGCGAGGTATGTAGGCGGTGCTACAG
AGTTCTTGAAGTGGTGGCCTAACTACGGCTACACTAGAAGGACAGTATTTGGTATCTGCGCTCTGCTGAA
GCCAGTTACCTTCGGAAAAAGAGTTGGTAGCTCTTGATCCGGCAAACAAACCACCGCTGGTAGCGGTGGT
TTTTTTGTTTGCAAGCAGCAGATTACGCGCAGAAAAAAAGGATCTCAAGAAGATCCTTTGATCTTTTCTA
CGGGGTCTGACGCTCAGTGGAACGAAAACTCACGTTAAGGGATTTTGGTCATGAGATTATCAAAAAGGAT
CTTCACCTAGATCCTTTTAAATTAAAAATGAAGTTTTAAATCAATCTAAAGTATATATGAGTAAACTTGG
TCTGACAGTTACCAATGCTTAATCAGTGAGGCACCTATCTCAGCGATCTGTCTATTTCGTTCATCCATAG
TTGCCTGACTCCCCGTCGTGTAGATAACTACGATACGGGAGGGCTTACCATCTGGCCCCAGTGCTGCAAT
GATACCGCGAGACCCACGCTCACCGGCTCCAGATTTATCAGCAATAAACCAGCCAGCCGGAAGGGCCGAG
CGCAGAAGTGGTCCTGCAACTTTATCCGCCTCCATCCAGTCTATTAATTGTTGCCGGGAAGCTAGAGTAA
GTAGTTCGCCAGTTAATAGTTTGCGCAACGTTGTTGCCATTGCTGCAGGCATCGTGGTGTCACGCTCGTC
GTTTGGTATGGCTTCATTCAGCTCCGGTTCCCAACGATCAAGGCGAGTTACATGATCCCCCATGTTGTGC
AAAAAAGCGGTTAGCTCCTTCGGTCCTCCGATCGTTGTCAGAAGTAAGTTGGCCGCAGTGTTATCACTCA
TGGTTATGGCAGCACTGCATAATTCTCTTACTGTCATGCCATCCGTAAGATGCTTTTCTGTGACTGGTGA
GTACTCAACCAAGTCATTCTGAGAATAGTGTATGCGGCGACCGAGTTGCTCTTGCCCGGCGTCAACACGG
GATAATACCGCGCCACATAGCAGAACTTTAAAAGTGCTCATCATTGGAAAACGTTCTTCGGGGCGAAAAC
TCTCAAGGATCTTACCGCTGTTGAGATCCAGTTCGATGTAACCCACTCGTGCACCCAACTGATCTTCAGC
ATCTTTTACTTTCACCAGCGTTTCTGGGTGAGCAAAAACAGGAAGGCAAAATGCCGCAAAAAAGGGAATA
AGGGCGACACGGAAATGTTGAATACTCATACTCTTCCTTTTTCAATATTATTGAAGCATTTATCAGGGTT
ATTGTCTCATGAGCGGATACATATTTGAATGTATTTAGAAAAATAAACAAATAGGGGTTCCGCGCACATT
TCCCCGAAAAGTGCCACCTGACGTCTAAGAAACCATTATTATCATGACATTAACCTATAAAAATAGGCGT
ATCACGAGGCCCTTTCGT
